>Addgene plasmid #143451 | TFORF0915 | addgene full sequence | sequence record 397908 | Addgene NGS Result
TTAATGTAGTCTTATGCAATACTCTTGTAGTCTTGCAACATGGTAACGATGAGTTAGCAACATGCCTTAC
AAGGAGAGAAAAAGCACCGTGCATGCCGATTGGTGGAAGTAAGGTGGTACGATCGTGCCTTATTAGGAAG
GCAACAGACGGGTCTGACATGGATTGGACGAACCACTGAATTGCCGCATTGCAGAGATATTGTATTTAAG
TGCCTAGCTCGATACATAAACGGGTCTCTCTGGTTAGACCAGATCTGAGCCTGGGAGCTCTCTGGCTAAC
TAGGGAACCCACTGCTTAAGCCTCAATAAAGCTTGCCTTGAGTGCTTCAAGTAGTGTGTGCCCGTCTGTT
GTGTGACTCTGGTAACTAGAGATCCCTCAGACCCTTTTAGTCAGTGTGGAAAATCTCTAGCAGTGGCGCC
CGAACAGGGACTTGAAAGCGAAAGGGAAACCAGAGGAGCTCTCTCGACGCAGGACTCGGCTTGCTGAAGC
GCGCACGGCAAGAGGCGAGGGGCGGCGACTGGTGAGTACGCCAAAAATTTTGACTAGCGGAGGCTAGAAG
GAGAGAGATGGGTGCGAGAGCGTCAGTATTAAGCGGGGGAGAATTAGATCGCGATGGGAAAAAATTCGGT
TAAGGCCAGGGGGAAAGAAAAAATATAAATTAAAACATATAGTATGGGCAAGCAGGGAGCTAGAACGATT
CGCAGTTAATCCTGGCCTGTTAGAAACATCAGAAGGCTGTAGACAAATACTGGGACAGCTACAACCATCC
CTTCAGACAGGATCAGAAGAACTTAGATCATTATATAATACAGTAGCAACCCTCTATTGTGTGCATCAAA
GGATAGAGATAAAAGACACCAAGGAAGCTTTAGACAAGATAGAGGAAGAGCAAAACAAAAGTAAGACCAC
CGCACAGCAAGCGGCCGCTGATCTTCAGACCTGGAGGAGGAGATATGAGGGACAATTGGAGAAGTGAATT
ATATAAATATAAAGTAGTAAAAATTGAACCATTAGGAGTAGCACCCACCAAGGCAAAGAGAAGAGTGGTG
CAGAGAGAAAAAAGAGCAGTGGGAATAGGAGCTTTGTTCCTTGGGTTCTTGGGAGCAGCAGGAAGCACTA
TGGGCGCAGCGTCAATGACGCTGACGGTACAGGCCAGACAATTATTGTCTGGTATAGTGCAGCAGCAGAA
CAATTTGCTGAGGGCTATTGAGGCGCAACAGCATCTGTTGCAACTCACAGTCTGGGGCATCAAGCAGCTC
CAGGCAAGAATCCTGGCTGTGGAAAGATACCTAAAGGATCAACAGCTCCTGGGGATTTGGGGTTGCTCTG
GAAAACTCATTTGCACCACTGCTGTGCCTTGGAATGCTAGTTGGAGTAATAAATCTCTGGAACAGATTTG
GAATCACACGACCTGGATGGAGTGGGACAGAGAAATTAACAATTACACAAGCTTAATACACTCCTTAATT
GAAGAATCGCAAAACCAGCAAGAAAAGAATGAACAAGAATTATTGGAATTAGATAAATGGGCAAGTTTGT
GGAATTGGTTTAACATAACAAATTGGCTGTGGTATATAAAATTATTCATAATGATAGTAGGAGGCTTGGT
AGGTTTAAGAATAGTTTTTGCTGTACTTTCTATAGTGAATAGAGTTAGGCAGGGATATTCACCATTATCG
TTTCAGACCCACCTCCCAACCCCGAGGGGACCCATGCATTGCATCTCAATTAGTCAGCAACCAGGTGTGG
AAAGTCCCCAGGCTCCCCAGCAGGCAGAAGTATGCAAAGCATGCGTCTCAATTAGTCAGCAACCATAGTC
CCGCCCCTAACTCCGCCCATCCCGCCCCTAACTCCGCCCAGTTCCGCCCATTCTCCGCCCCATGGCTGAC
TAATTTTTTTTATTTATGCAGAGGCCGAGGCCGCCTCGGCCTCTGAGCTATTCCAGAAGTAGTGAGGAGG
CTTTTTTGGAGGCCTAGGCTTTTGCAAAAAGCTTTCTAGAGGTACCACCGGAGCTTACCATGACCGAGTA
CAAGCCCACGGTGCGCCTCGCCACCCGCGACGACGTCCCCAGGGCCGTACGCACCCTCGCCGCCGCGTTC
GCCGACTACCCCGCCACGCGCCACACCGTCGATCCGGACCGCCACATCGAGCGGGTCACCGAGCTGCAAG
AACTCTTCCTCACGCGCGTCGGGCTCGACATCGGCAAGGTGTGGGTCGCGGACGACGGCGCCGCCGTGGC
GGTCTGGACCACGCCGGAGAGCGTCGAAGCGGGGGCGGTGTTCGCCGAGATCGGCCCGCGCATGGCCGAG
TTGAGCGGTTCCCGGCTGGCCGCGCAGCAACAGATGGAAGGCCTCCTGGCGCCGCACCGGCCCAAGGAGC
CCGCGTGGTTCCTGGCCACCGTCGGCGTCTCGCCCGACCACCAGGGCAAGGGTCTGGGCAGCGCCGTCGT
GCTCCCCGGAGTGGAGGCGGCCGAGCGCGCCGGGGTGCCCGCCTTCCTGGAGACCTCCGCGCCCCGCAAC
CTCCCCTTCTACGAGCGGCTCGGCTTCACCGTCACCGCCGACGTCGAGGTGCCCGAAGGACCGCGCACCT
GGTGCATGACCCGCAAGCCCGGTGCCAGTTAACGAATTCTAGATCTTGAGACAAATGGCAGTATTCATCC
ACAATTTTAAAAGAAAAGGGGGGATTGGGGGGTACAGTGCAGGGGAAAGAATAGTAGACATAATAGCAAC
AGACATACAAACTAAAGAATTACAAAAACAAATTACAAAAATTCAAAATTTTCGGGTTTATTACAGGGAC
AGCAGAGATCCACTTTGGCGCCGGCTCGAGGCCTGCAGGTGCAAAGATGGATAAAGTTTTAAACAGAGAG
GAATCTTTGCAGCTAATGGACCTTCTAGGTCTTGAAAGGAGTGGGAATTGGCTCCGGTGCCCGTCAGTGG
GCAGAGCGCACATCGCCCACAGTCCCCGAGAAGTTGGGGGGAGGGGTCGGCAATTGAACCGGTGCCTAGA
GAAGGTGGCGCGGGGTAAACTGGGAAAGTGATGTCGTGTACTGGCTCCGCCTTTTTCCCGAGGGTGGGGG
AGAACCGTATATAAGTGCAGTAGTCGCCGTGAACGTTCTTTTTCGCAACGGGTTTGCCGCCAGAACACAG
GTAAGTGCCGTGTGTGGTTCCCGCGGGCCTGGCCTCTTTACGGGTTATGGCCCTTGCGTGCCTTGAATTA
CTTCCACCTGGCTGCAGTACGTGATTCTTGATCCCGAGCTTCGGGTTGGAAGTGGGTGGGAGAGTTCGAG
GCCTTGCGCTTAAGGAGCCCCTTCGCCTCGTGCTTGAGTTGAGGCCTGGCCTGGGCGCTGGGGCCGCCGC
GTGCGAATCTGGTGGCACCTTCGCGCCTGTCTCGCTGCTTTCGATAAGTCTCTAGCCATTTAAAATTTTT
GATGACCTGCTGCGACGCTTTTTTTCTGGCAAGATAGTCTTGTAAATGCGGGCCAAGATCTGCACACTGG
TATTTCGGTTTTTGGGGCCGCGGGCGGCGACGGGGCCCGTGCGTCCCAGCGCACATGTTCGGCGAGGCGG
GGCCTGCGAGCGCGGCCACCGAGAATCGGACGGGGGTAGTCTCAAGCTGGCCGGCCTGCTCTGGTGCCTG
GCCTCGCGCCGCCGTGTATCGCCCCGCCCTGGGCGGCAAGGCTGGCCCGGTCGGCACCAGTTGCGTGAGC
GGAAAGATGGCCGCTTCCCGGCCCTGCTGCAGGGAGCTCAAAATGGAGGACGCGGCGCTCGGGAGAGCGG
GCGGGTGAGTCACCCACACAAAGGAAAAGGGCCTTTCCGTCCTCAGCCGTCGCTTCATGTGACTCCACGG
AGTACCGGGCGCCGTCCAGGCACCTCGATTAGTTCTCGAGCTTTTGGAGTACGTCGTCTTTAGGTTGGGG
GGAGGGGTTTTATGCGATGGAGTTTCCCCACACTGAGTGGGTGGAGACTGAAGTTAGGCCAGCTTGGCAC
TTGATGTAATTCTCCTTGGAATTTGCCCTTTTTGAGTTTGGATCTTGGTTCATTCTCAAGCCTCAGACAG
TGGTTCAAAGTTTTTTTCTTCCATTTCAGGTGTCGTGAGGCTAGCACCGCCACCATGAGTGGGATGGGAG
AAAATACCTCTGACCCCTCCAGGGCAGAGACAAGAAAGCGCAAGGAATGTCCTGACCAACTTGGACCCAG
CCCCAAAAGGAACACTGAAAAACGTAATCGTGAACAGGAAAATAAATATATAGAAGAACTTGCAGAGTTG
ATTTTTGCAAATTTTAATGATATAGACAACTTTAACTTCAAACCTGACAAATGTGCAATCTTAAAAGAAA
CTGTGAAGCAAATTCGTCAGATCAAAGAACAAGAGAAAGCAGCAGCTGCCAACATAGATGAAGTGCAGAA
GTCAGATGTATCCTCTACAGGGCAGGGTGTCATCGACAAGGATGCGCTGGGGCCTATGATGCTTGAGGCC
CTTGATGGGTTCTTCTTTGTAGTGAACCTGGAAGGCAACGTTGTGTTTGTGTCAGAGAATGTGACACAGT
ATCTAAGGTATAACCAAGAAGAGCTGATGAACAAAAGTGTATATAGCATCTTGCATGTTGGGGACCACAC
GGAATTTGTCAAAAACCTGCTGCCAAAGTCTATAGTAAATGGGGGATCTTGGTCTGGCGAACCTCCGAGG
CGGAACAGCCATACCTTCAATTGTCGGATGCTGGTAAAACCTTTACCTGATTCAGAAGAGGAGGGTCATG
ATAACCAGGAAGCTCATCAGAAATATGAAACTATGCAGTGCTTCGCTGTCTCTCAACCAAAGTCCATCAA
AGAAGAAGGAGAAGATTTGCAGTCCTGCTTGATTTGCGTGGCAAGAAGAGTTCCCATGAAGGAAAGACCA
GTTCTTCCCTCATCAGAAAGTTTTACTACTCGCCAGGATCTCCAAGGCAAGATCACGTCTCTGGATACCA
GCACCATGAGAGCAGCCATGAAACCAGGCTGGGAGGACCTGGTAAGAAGGTGTATTCAGAAGTTCCATGC
GCAGCATGAAGGAGAATCTGTGTCCTATGCTAAGAGGCATCATCATGAAGTACTGAGACAAGGATTGGCA
TTCAGTCAAATCTATCGTTTTTCCTTGTCTGATGGCACTCTTGTTGCTGCACAAACGAAGAGCAAACTCA
TCCGTTCTCAGACTACTAATGAACCTCAACTTGTAATATCTTTACATATGCTTCACAGAGAGCAGAATGT
GTGTGTGATGAATCCGGATCTGACTGGACAAACGATGGGGAAGCCACTGAATCCAATTAGCTCTAACAGC
CCTGCCCATCAGGCCCTGTGCAGTGGGAACCCAGGTCAGGACATGACCCTCAGTAGCAATATAAATTTTC
CCATAAATGGCCCAAAGGAACAAATGGGCATGCCCATGGGCAGGTTTGGTGGTTCTGGGGGAATGAACCA
TGTGTCAGGCATGCAAGCAACCACTCCTCAGGGTAGTAACTATGCACTCAAAATGAACAGCCCCTCACAA
AGCAGCCCTGGCATGAATCCAGGACAGCCCACCTCCATGCTTTCACCAAGGCATCGCATGAGCCCTGGAG
TGGCTGGCAGCCCTCGAATCCCACCCAGTCAGTTTTCCCCTGCAGGAAGCTTGCATTCCCCTGTGGGAGT
TTGCAGCAGCACAGGAAATAGCCATAGTTATACCAACAGCTCCCTCAATGCACTTCAGGCCCTCAGCGAG
GGGCACGGGGTCTCATTAGGGTCATCGTTGGCTTCACCAGACCTAAAAATGGGCAATTTGCAAAACTCCC
CAGTTAATATGAATCCTCCCCCACTCAGCAAGATGGGAAGCTTGGACTCAAAAGACTGTTTTGGACTATA
TGGGGAGCCCTCTGAAGGTACAACTGGACAAGCAGAGAGCAGCTGCCATCCTGGAGAGCAAAAGGAAACA
AATGACCCCAACCTGCCCCCGGCCGTGAGCAGTGAGAGAGCTGACGGGCAGAGCAGACTGCATGACAGCA
AAGGGCAGACCAAACTCCTGCAGCTGCTGACCACCAAATCTGATCAGATGGAGCCCTCGCCCTTAGCCAG
CTCTTTGTCGGATACAAACAAAGACTCCACAGGTAGCTTGCCTGGTTCTGGGTCTACACATGGAACCTCG
CTCAAGGAGAAGCATAAAATTTTGCACAGACTCTTGCAGGACAGCAGTTCCCCTGTGGACTTGGCCAAGT
TAACAGCAGAAGCCACAGGCAAAGACCTGAGCCAGGAGTCCAGCAGCACAGCTCCTGGATCAGAAGTGAC
TATTAAACAAGAGCCGGTGAGCCCCAAGAAGAAAGAGAATGCACTACTTCGCTATTTGCTAGATAAAGAT
GATACTAAAGATATTGGTTTACCAGAAATAACCCCCAAACTTGAGAGACTGGACAGTAAGACAGATCCTG
CCAGTAACACAAAATTAATAGCAATGAAAACTGAGAAGGAGGAGATGAGCTTTGAGCCTGGTGACCAGCC
TGGCAGTGAGCTGGACAACTTGGAGGAGATTTTGGATGATTTGCAGAATAGTCAATTACCACAGCTTTTC
CCAGACACGAGGCCAGGCGCCCCTGCTGGATCAGTTGACAAGCAAGCCATCATCAATGACCTCATGCAAC
TCACAGCTGAAAACAGCCCTGTCACACCTGTTGGAGCCCAGAAAACAGCACTGCGAATTTCACAGAGCAC
TTTTAATAACCCACGACCAGGGCAACTGGGCAGGTTATTGCCAAACCAGAATTTACCACTTGACATCACA
TTGCAAAGCCCAACTGGTGCTGGACCTTTCCCACCAATCAGAAACAGTAGTCCCTACTCAGTGATACCTC
AGCCAGGAATGATGGGTAATCAAGGGATGATAGGAAACCAAGGAAATTTAGGGAACAGTAGCACAGGAAT
GATTGGTAACAGTGCTTCTCGGCCTACTATGCCATCTGGAGAATGGGCACCGCAGAGTTCGGCTGTGAGA
GTCACCTGTGCTGCTACCACCAGTGCCATGAACCGGCCAGTCCAAGGAGGTATGATTCGGAACCCAGCAG
CCAGCATCCCCATGAGGCCCAGCAGCCAGCCTGGCCAAAGACAGACGCTTCAGTCTCAGGTCATGAATAT
AGGGCCATCTGAATTAGAGATGAACATGGGGGGACCTCAGTATAGCCAACAACAAGCTCCTCCAAATCAG
ACTGCCCCATGGCCTGAAAGCATCCTGCCTATAGACCAGGCGTCTTTTGCCAGCCAAAACAGGCAGCCAT
TTGGCAGTTCTCCAGATGACTTGCTATGTCCACATCCTGCAGCTGAGTCTCCGAGTGATGAGGGAGCTCT
CCTGGACCAGCTGTATCTGGCCTTGCGGAATTTTGATGGCCTGGAGGAGATTGATAGAGCCTTAGGAATA
CCCGAACTGGTCAGCCAGAGCCAAGCAGTAGATCCAGAACAGTTCTCAAGTCAGGATTCCAACATCATGC
TGGAGCAGAAGGCGCCCGTTTTCCCACAGCAGTATGCATCTCAGGCACAAATGGCCCAGGGTAGCTATTC
TCCCATGCAAGATCCAAACTTTCACACCATGGGACAGCGGCCTAGTTATGCCACACTCCGTATGCAGCCC
AGACCGGGCCTCAGGCCCACGGGCCTAGTGCAGAACCAGCCAAATCAACTAAGACTTCAACTTCAGCATC
GCCTCCAAGCACAGCAGAATCGCCAGCCACTTATGAATCAAATCAGCAATGTTTCCAATGTGAACTTGAC
TCTGAGGCCTGGAGTACCAACACAGGCACCTATTAATGCACAGATGCTGGCCCAGAGACAGAGGGAAATC
CTGAACCAGCATCTTCGACAGAGACAAATGCATCAGCAACAGCAAGTTCAGCAACGAACTTTGATGATGA
GAGGACAAGGGTTGAATATGACACCAAGCATGGTGGCTCCTAGTGGTATGCCAGCAACTATGAGCAACCC
TCGGATTCCCCAGGCAAATGCACAGCAGTTTCCATTTCCTCCAAACTACGGAATAAGTCAGCAACCTGAT
CCAGGCTTTACTGGGGCTACGACTCCCCAGAGCCCACTTATGTCACCCCGAATGGCACATACACAGAGTC
CCATGATGCAACAGTCTCAGGCCAACCCAGCCTATCAGGCCCCCTCCGACATAAATGGATGGGCGCAGGG
GAACATGGGCGGAAACAGCATGTTTTCCCAGCAGTCCCCACCACACTTTGGGCAGCAAGCAAACACCAGC
ATGTACAGTAACAACATGAACATCAATGTGTCCATGGCGACCAACACAGGTGGCATGAGCAGCATGAACC
AGATGACAGGACAGATCAGCATGACCTCAGTGACCTCCGTGCCTACGTCAGGGCTGTCCTCCATGGGTCC
CGAGCAGGTTAATGATCCTGCTCTGAGGGGAGGCAACCTGTTCCCAAACCAGCTGCCTGGAATGGATATG
ATTAAGCAGGAGGGAGACACAACACGGAAATATTGCTAGTAATGAACTAGTCCGTAACTTGAAAGTATTT
CGATTTCTTGGCTTTATATATCTTGTGGAAAGGACGACGGGAGCAGGCATCGGTAATGAGGACGCGTTAA
GTCGACAATCAACCTCTGGATTACAAAATTTGTGAAAGATTGACTGGTATTCTTAACTATGTTGCTCCTT
TTACGCTATGTGGATACGCTGCTTTAATGCCTTTGTATCATGCTATTGCTTCCCGTATGGCTTTCATTTT
CTCCTCCTTGTATAAATCCTGGTTGCTGTCTCTTTATGAGGAGTTGTGGCCCGTTGTCAGGCAACGTGGC
GTGGTGTGCACTGTGTTTGCTGACGCAACCCCCACTGGTTGGGGCATTGCCACCACCTGTCAGCTCCTTT
CCGGGACTTTCGCTTTCCCCCTCCCTATTGCCACGGCGGAACTCATCGCCGCCTGCCTTGCCCGCTGCTG
GACAGGGGCTCGGCTGTTGGGCACTGACAATTCCGTGGTGTTGTCGGGGAAATCATCGTCCTTTCCTTGG
CTGCTCGCCTGTGTTGCCACCTGGATTCTGCGCGGGACGTCCTTCTGCTACGTCCCTTCGGCCCTCAATC
CAGCGGACCTTCCTTCCCGCGGCCTGCTGCCGGCTCTGCGGCCTCTTCCGCGTCTTCGCCTTCGCCCTCA
GACGAGTCGGATCTCCCTTTGGGCCGCCTCCCCGCGTCGACTTTAAGACCAATGACTTACAAGGCAGCTG
TAGATCTTAGCCACTTTTTAAAAGAAAAGGGGGGACTGGAAGGGCTAATTCACTCCCAACGAAGACAAGA
TCTGCTTTTTGCTTGTACTGGGTCTCTCTGGTTAGACCAGATCTGAGCCTGGGAGCTCTCTGGCTAACTA
GGGAACCCACTGCTTAAGCCTCAATAAAGCTTGCCTTGAGTGCTTCAAGTAGTGTGTGCCCGTCTGTTGT
GTGACTCTGGTAACTAGAGATCCCTCAGACCCTTTTAGTCAGTGTGGAAAATCTCTAGCAGTACGTATAG
TAGTTCATGTCATCTTATTATTCAGTATTTATAACTTGCAAAGAAATGAATATCAGAGAGTGAGAGGAAC
TTGTTTATTGCAGCTTATAATGGTTACAAATAAAGCAATAGCATCACAAATTTCACAAATAAAGCATTTT
TTTCACTGCATTCTAGTTGTGGTTTGTCCAAACTCATCAATGTATCTTATCATGTCTGGCTCTAGCTATC
CCGCCCCTAACTCCGCCCATCCCGCCCCTAACTCCGCCCAGTTCCGCCCATTCTCCGCCCCATGGCTGAC
TAATTTTTTTTATTTATGCAGAGGCCGAGGCCGCCTCGGCCTCTGAGCTATTCCAGAAGTAGTGAGGAGG
CTTTTTTGGAGGCCTAGGGACGTACCCAATTCGCCCTATAGTGAGTCGTATTACGCGCGCTCACTGGCCG
TCGTTTTACAACGTCGTGACTGGGAAAACCCTGGCGTTACCCAACTTAATCGCCTTGCAGCACATCCCCC
TTTCGCCAGCTGGCGTAATAGCGAAGAGGCCCGCACCGATCGCCCTTCCCAACAGTTGCGCAGCCTGAAT
GGCGAATGGG
[124 nt withheld, positions 10091-10214]
C
[91 nt withheld, positions 10216-10306]
A
[49 nt withheld, positions 10308-10356]
CCTTTGACGTTGGAGTCCACGTTCTTT
[37 nt withheld, positions 10384-10420]
ACCCTATCTCGGTCTATTCTTTTGATTTATAAGGGATTTTGCCGATTTCGGCCTATTGGTTAAAAAATGA
GCTGATTTAACAAAAATTTAACGCGAATTTTAACAAAATATTAACGCTTACAATTTAGGTGGCACTTTTC
GGGGAAATGTGCGCGGAACCCCTATTTGTTTATTTTTCTAAATACATTCAAATATGTATCCGCTCATGAG
ACAATAACCCTGATAAATGCTTCAATAATATTGAAAAAGGAAGAGTATGAGTATTCAACATTTCCGTGTC
GCCCTTATTCCCTTTTTTGCGGCATTTTGCCTTCCTGTTTTTGCTCACCCAGAAACGCTGGTGAAAGTAA
AAGATGCTGAAGATCAGTTGGGTGCACGAGTGGGTTACATCGAACTGGATCTCAACAGCGGTAAGATCCT
TGAGAGTTTTCGCCCCGAAGAACGTTTTCCAATGATGAGCACTTTTAAAGTTCTGCTATGTGGCGCGGTA
TTATCCCGTATTGACGCCGGGCAAGAGCAACTCGGTCGCCGCATACACTATTCTCAGAATGACTTGGTTG
AGTACTCACCAGTCACAGAAAAGCATCTTACGGATGGCATGACAGTAAGAGAATTATGCAGTGCTGCCAT
AACCATGAGTGATAACACTGCGGCCAACTTACTTCTGACAACGATCGGAGGACCGAAGGAGCTAACCGCT
TTTTTGCACAACATGGGGGATCATGTAACTCGCCTTGATCGTTGGGAACCGGAGCTGAATGAAGCCATAC
CAAACGACGAGCGTGACACCACGATGCCTGTAGCAATGGCAACAACGTTGCGCAAACTATTAACTGGCGA
ACTACTTACTCTAGCTTCCCGGCAACAATTAATAGACTGGATGGAGGCGGATAAAGTTGCAGGACCACTT
CTGCGCTCGGCCCTTCCGGCTGGCTGGTTTATTGCTGATAAATCTGGAGCCGGTGAGCGTGGGTCTCGCG
GTATCATTGCAGCACTGGGGCCAGATGGTAAGCCCTCCCGTATCGTAGTTATCTACACGACGGGGAGTCA
GGCAACTATGGATGAACGAAATAGACAGATCGCTGAGATAGGTGCCTCACTGATTAAGCATTGGTAACTG
TCAGACCAAGTTTACTCATATATACTTTAGATTGATTTAAAACTTCATTTTTAATTTAAAAGGATCTAGG
TGAAGATCCTTTTTGATAATCTCATGACCAAAATCCCTTAACGTGAGTTTTCGTTCCACTGAGCGTCAGA
CCCCGTAGAAAAGATCAAAGGATCTTCTTGAGATCCTTTTTTTCTGCGCGTAATCTGCTGCTTGCAAACA
AAAAAACCACCGCTACCAGCGGTGGTTTGTTTGCCGGATCAAGAGCTACCAACTCTTTTTCCGAAGGTAA
CTGGCTTCAGCAGAGCGCAGATACCAAATACTGTTCTTCTAGTGTAGCCGTAGTTAGGCCACCACTTCAA
GAACTCTGTAGCACCGCCTACATACCTCGCTCTGCTAATCCTGTTACCAGTGGCTGCTGCCAGTGGCGAT
AAGTCGTGTCTTACCGGGTTGGACTCAAGACGATAGTTACCGGATAAGGCGCAGCGGTCGGGCTGAACGG
GGGGTTCGTGCACACAGCCCAGCTTGGAGCGAACGACCTACACCGAACTGAGATACCTACAGCGTGAGCT
ATGAGAAAGCGCCACGCTTCCCGAAGGGAGAAAGGCGGACAGGTATCCGGTAAGCGGCAGGGTCGGAACA
GGAGAGCGCACGAGGGAGCTTCCAGGGGGAAACGCCTGGTATCTTTATAGTCCTGTCGGGTTTCGCCACC
TCTGACTTGAGCGTCGATTTTTGTGATGCTCGTCAGGGGGGCGGAGCCTATGGAAAAACGCCAGCAACGC
GGCCTTTTTACGGTTCCTGGCCTTTTGCTGGCCTTTTGCTCACATGTTCTTTCCTGCGTTATCCCCTGAT
TCTGTGGATAACCGTATTACCGCCTTTGAGTGAGCTGATACCGCTCGCCGCAGCCGAACGACCGAGCGCA
GCGAGTCAGTGAGCGAGGAAGCGGAAGAGCGCCCAATACGCAAACCGCCTCTCCCCGCGCGTTGGCCGAT
TCATTAATGCAGCTGGCACGACAGGTTTCCCGACTGGAAAGCGGGCAGTGAGCGCAACGCAATTAATGTG
AGTTAGCTCACTCATTAGGCACCCCAGGCTTTACACTTTATGCTTCCGGCTCGTATGTTGTGTGGAATTG
TGAGCGGATAACAATTTCACACAGGAAACAGCTATGACCATGATTACGCCAAGCGCGCAATTAACCCTCA
CTAAAGGGAACAAAAGCTGGAGCTGCAAGC
Features (pLannotate 1.2.2; 31 found; start..end, strand, type, name):
      5..231     +  promoter       RSV promoter: Rous sarcoma virus enhancer/promoter
    232..412     +  LTR            5' LTR (truncated): truncated 5' long terminal repeat (LTR) from HIV-1
    459..584     +  misc_feature   HIV-1 Ψ: packaging signal of human immunodeficiency virus type 1
    568..931     +  CDS            HIV-1 gag (fragment): gag protein from human immunodeficiency virus 1; gag
   1077..1310    +  misc_feature   RRE: The Rev response element (RRE) of HIV-1 allows for Rev-dependent mRNA export from the nucleus to the cytoplasm.
   1687..1713    +  CDS            Rev (fragment): human immunodeficiency virus 1 (HIV-1) Rev protein; rev; enhances nuclear export of unspliced and incompletely spliced viral mRNAs
   1720..1743    +  promoter       SV40 promoter (fragment): SV40 early promoter
   1744..1815    +  promoter       SV40 promoter (fragment): SV40 enhancer and early promoter
   1839..1974    +  rep_origin     SV40 ori: SV40 origin of replication
   2020..2616    +  CDS            PuroR (fragment): puromycin N-acetyltransferase; pac from Streptomyces; confers resistance to puromycin
   2665..2782    +  misc_feature   cPPT/CTS: central polypurine tract and central termination sequence of HIV-1
   2847..2913    +  CDS            small t antigen (fragment): SV40 (simian virus 40) small t antigen
   2920..4098    +  promoter       EF-1α promoter: strong constitutive promoter for human elongation factor EF-1α
   4115..8506    +  CDS            NCOA2: NCOA2_HUMAN - Also known as BHLHE75, SRC2, TIF2. Experimental evidence at protein level: Swiss-Prot protein existence level 1. Transcriptional coactivator for steroid receptors and nuclear receptors. Coactivator of the steroid binding domain (AF-2) but not of the modulating N-terminal domain (AF-1). Required with NCOA1 to control energy balance between white and brown adipose tissues. Critical regulator of glucose metabolism regulation, acts as RORA coactivator to specifically modulate G6PC1 expression. Involved in the positive regulation of the transcriptional activity of the glucocorticoid r
   8522..8575    +  promoter       U6 promoter (fragment): RNA polymerase III promoter for human U6 snRNA
   8617..9205    +  misc_feature   WPRE: woodchuck hepatitis virus posttranscriptional regulatory element
   9256..9275    +  misc_feature   cPPT/CTS (fragment): central polypurine tract and central termination sequence of HIV-1
   9277..9510    +  LTR            3' LTR (ΔU3): self-inactivating 3' long terminal repeat (LTR) from HIV-1
   9588..9709    +  polyA_signal   SV40 poly(A) signal: SV40 polyadenylation signal
   9749..9884    +  rep_origin     SV40 ori: SV40 origin of replication
   9905..9923    -  promoter       T7 promoter: promoter for bacteriophage T7 RNA polymerase
   9931..10086   +  CDS            lacZα (fragment): LacZα fragment of β-galactosidase; lacZ fragment
  10091..10519   +  rep_origin     f1 ori (sequence partly withheld): f1 bacteriophage origin of replication; arrow indicates direction of (+) strand synthesis
  10572..10676   +  promoter       AmpR promoter: bla
  10677..11537   +  CDS            AmpR: β-lactamase; bla; confers resistance to ampicillin, carbenicillin, and related antibiotics
  11708..12296   +  rep_origin     ori: high-copy-number ColE1/pMB1/pBR322/pUC origin of replication
  12479..12571   +  CDS            lacI (fragment): lac repressor; lacI; The lac repressor binds to the lac operator to inhibit transcription in E. coli. This inhibition can be relieved by adding lactose or isopropyl-β-D-thiogalactopyranoside (IPTG).
  12584..12605   +  protein_bind   CAP binding site: CAP binding activates transcription in the presence of cAMP. E. coli catabolite activator protein
  12620..12650   +  promoter       lac promoter: promoter for the E. coli lac operon
  12654..12676   +  protein_bind   lac operator (fragment): The lac repressor binds to the lac operator to inhibit transcription in E. coli. This inhibition can be relieved by adding lactose or isopropyl-β-D-thiogalactopyranoside (IPTG). lac repressor encoded by lacI
  12719..12737   +  promoter       T3 promoter: promoter for bacteriophage T3 RNA polymerase
