[The description below was written by a language model from this plasmid's Addgene catalogue record and pLannotate feature annotations shown in this document.]
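Description:
TFORF0915 is a third-generation, self-inactivating lentiviral expression plasmid built on the pLX_TRC317 backbone, one member of a barcoded transcription factor ORF collection. It is maintained in E. coli through a high-copy ColE1/pUC-type origin with ampicillin resistance (AmpR under its own bla promoter). An f1 origin and remnants of lac, T7 and T3 cloning-vector sequences are also present. Because the repeated LTRs make it prone to recombination, the depositor recommends a recombination-reducing strain and checking several colonies.

The viral genome is transcribed from a chimeric RSV promoter/truncated HIV-1 5' LTR, which makes packaging Tat-independent. It carries the Ψ packaging signal with a gag fragment, the Rev response element for nuclear export of the full-length RNA, a cPPT/CTS to aid nuclear import, and a ΔU3 3' LTR followed by an SV40 polyadenylation signal. Within this frame, an SV40 early promoter drives puromycin N-acetyltransferase for selection of transduced mammalian cells. Downstream, the EF-1α promoter drives the human NCOA2 open reading frame (also called SRC2, TIF2 or GRIP1), a coactivator of steroid and nuclear receptors. A WPRE after the ORF enhances transcript stability and expression.

According to the record, each vector in the collection carries a unique 24-bp barcode, but it is not annotated in the feature table. It may lie in the short region between the ORF and the WPRE, where only a small U6 promoter fragment is called. The construct is intended for constitutive overexpression of NCOA2, either alone or in pooled screens where barcode sequencing identifies which factor each cell received, as in directed-differentiation studies.
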