Addgene plasmid #143451: TFORF0915
Purpose: Lentiviral vector for overexpressing transcription factor ORFs with unique 24-bp barcodes. Barcodes facilitate identification of transcription factors in pooled screens.
Depositing lab: Feng Zhang. Depositing organization: Broad Institute. Publication: A transcription factor atlas of directed differentiation. Joung J, Ma S, Tay T, Geiger-Schuller KR, Kirchgatterer PC, Verdine VK, Guo B, Arias-Garcia MA, Allen WE, Singh A, Kuksenko O, Abudayyeh OO, Gootenberg JS, Fu Z, Macrae RK, Buenrostro JD, Regev A, Zhang F. Cell. 2023 Jan 5;186(1):209-229.e26. doi: 10.1016/j.cell.2022.11.026. PubMed 36608654.
Backbone
  Vector backbone: pLX_TRC317
  Backbone manufacturer: Broad Institute Genetic Perturbation Platform
  Backbone size w/o insert (bp): 8264
  Vector type: Mammalian Expression, Lentiviral
  Selectable markers: Puromycin
Growth in bacteria
  Bacterial resistance: Ampicillin, 100 μg/mL
  Growth temperature: 37°C
  Growth strain: NEB Stable
  Copy number: High Copy
Gene/Insert
  Gene/Insert name: NCOA2
  Species: H. sapiens (human)
  Insert size (bp): 4496
  Entrez Gene: NCOA2 (a.k.a. GRIP1, KAT13C, NCoA-2, SRC2, TIF2, bHLHe75)
  Promoter: EF1a
  Cloning method: Unknown
  Sequencing primers: 5′ GGGTGGAGACTGAAGTTAGGCCAG; 3′ CACATAGCGTAAAAGGAGCAACATAG
Terms and licenses: Academic/Nonprofit Terms; Industry Terms: Not Available to Industry
Depositor comments: NM_001321707,NM_006540,NM_001321703,ENST00000452400 . The transcription factor ORF portion of this plasmid was synthesized by Genewiz. Please test multiple small colonies in case of plasmid recombination. To make this collection available in a timely manner, a portion of this collection was not fully sequenced by Addgene. If an Addgene verified full plasmid sequence is not available, please contact us prior to placing an order to request the full sequence.
How to cite: TFORF0915 was a gift from Feng Zhang (Addgene plasmid # 143451 ; http://n2t.net/addgene:143451 ; RRID:Addgene_143451)
