>Addgene plasmid #143451 | TFORF0915 | depositor partial sequence | sequence record 282491 | Insert
ACCGCCACCATGAGTGGGATGGGAGAAAATACCTCTGACCCCTCCAGGGCAGAGACAAGAAAGCGCAAGG
AATGTCCTGACCAACTTGGACCCAGCCCCAAAAGGAACACTGAAAAACGTAATCGTGAACAGGAAAATAA
ATATATAGAAGAACTTGCAGAGTTGATTTTTGCAAATTTTAATGATATAGACAACTTTAACTTCAAACCT
GACAAATGTGCAATCTTAAAAGAAACTGTGAAGCAAATTCGTCAGATCAAAGAACAAGAGAAAGCAGCAG
CTGCCAACATAGATGAAGTGCAGAAGTCAGATGTATCCTCTACAGGGCAGGGTGTCATCGACAAGGATGC
GCTGGGGCCTATGATGCTTGAGGCCCTTGATGGGTTCTTCTTTGTAGTGAACCTGGAAGGCAACGTTGTG
TTTGTGTCAGAGAATGTGACACAGTATCTAAGGTATAACCAAGAAGAGCTGATGAACAAAAGTGTATATA
GCATCTTGCATGTTGGGGACCACACGGAATTTGTCAAAAACCTGCTGCCAAAGTCTATAGTAAATGGGGG
ATCTTGGTCTGGCGAACCTCCGAGGCGGAACAGCCATACCTTCAATTGTCGGATGCTGGTAAAACCTTTA
CCTGATTCAGAAGAGGAGGGTCATGATAACCAGGAAGCTCATCAGAAATATGAAACTATGCAGTGCTTCG
CTGTCTCTCAACCAAAGTCCATCAAAGAAGAAGGAGAAGATTTGCAGTCCTGCTTGATTTGCGTGGCAAG
AAGAGTTCCCATGAAGGAAAGACCAGTTCTTCCCTCATCAGAAAGTTTTACTACTCGCCAGGATCTCCAA
GGCAAGATCACGTCTCTGGATACCAGCACCATGAGAGCAGCCATGAAACCAGGCTGGGAGGACCTGGTAA
GAAGGTGTATTCAGAAGTTCCATGCGCAGCATGAAGGAGAATCTGTGTCCTATGCTAAGAGGCATCATCA
TGAAGTACTGAGACAAGGATTGGCATTCAGTCAAATCTATCGTTTTTCCTTGTCTGATGGCACTCTTGTT
GCTGCACAAACGAAGAGCAAACTCATCCGTTCTCAGACTACTAATGAACCTCAACTTGTAATATCTTTAC
ATATGCTTCACAGAGAGCAGAATGTGTGTGTGATGAATCCGGATCTGACTGGACAAACGATGGGGAAGCC
ACTGAATCCAATTAGCTCTAACAGCCCTGCCCATCAGGCCCTGTGCAGTGGGAACCCAGGTCAGGACATG
ACCCTCAGTAGCAATATAAATTTTCCCATAAATGGCCCAAAGGAACAAATGGGCATGCCCATGGGCAGGT
TTGGTGGTTCTGGGGGAATGAACCATGTGTCAGGCATGCAAGCAACCACTCCTCAGGGTAGTAACTATGC
ACTCAAAATGAACAGCCCCTCACAAAGCAGCCCTGGCATGAATCCAGGACAGCCCACCTCCATGCTTTCA
CCAAGGCATCGCATGAGCCCTGGAGTGGCTGGCAGCCCTCGAATCCCACCCAGTCAGTTTTCCCCTGCAG
GAAGCTTGCATTCCCCTGTGGGAGTTTGCAGCAGCACAGGAAATAGCCATAGTTATACCAACAGCTCCCT
CAATGCACTTCAGGCCCTCAGCGAGGGGCACGGGGTCTCATTAGGGTCATCGTTGGCTTCACCAGACCTA
AAAATGGGCAATTTGCAAAACTCCCCAGTTAATATGAATCCTCCCCCACTCAGCAAGATGGGAAGCTTGG
ACTCAAAAGACTGTTTTGGACTATATGGGGAGCCCTCTGAAGGTACAACTGGACAAGCAGAGAGCAGCTG
CCATCCTGGAGAGCAAAAGGAAACAAATGACCCCAACCTGCCCCCGGCCGTGAGCAGTGAGAGAGCTGAC
GGGCAGAGCAGACTGCATGACAGCAAAGGGCAGACCAAACTCCTGCAGCTGCTGACCACCAAATCTGATC
AGATGGAGCCCTCGCCCTTAGCCAGCTCTTTGTCGGATACAAACAAAGACTCCACAGGTAGCTTGCCTGG
TTCTGGGTCTACACATGGAACCTCGCTCAAGGAGAAGCATAAAATTTTGCACAGACTCTTGCAGGACAGC
AGTTCCCCTGTGGACTTGGCCAAGTTAACAGCAGAAGCCACAGGCAAAGACCTGAGCCAGGAGTCCAGCA
GCACAGCTCCTGGATCAGAAGTGACTATTAAACAAGAGCCGGTGAGCCCCAAGAAGAAAGAGAATGCACT
ACTTCGCTATTTGCTAGATAAAGATGATACTAAAGATATTGGTTTACCAGAAATAACCCCCAAACTTGAG
AGACTGGACAGTAAGACAGATCCTGCCAGTAACACAAAATTAATAGCAATGAAAACTGAGAAGGAGGAGA
TGAGCTTTGAGCCTGGTGACCAGCCTGGCAGTGAGCTGGACAACTTGGAGGAGATTTTGGATGATTTGCA
GAATAGTCAATTACCACAGCTTTTCCCAGACACGAGGCCAGGCGCCCCTGCTGGATCAGTTGACAAGCAA
GCCATCATCAATGACCTCATGCAACTCACAGCTGAAAACAGCCCTGTCACACCTGTTGGAGCCCAGAAAA
CAGCACTGCGAATTTCACAGAGCACTTTTAATAACCCACGACCAGGGCAACTGGGCAGGTTATTGCCAAA
CCAGAATTTACCACTTGACATCACATTGCAAAGCCCAACTGGTGCTGGACCTTTCCCACCAATCAGAAAC
AGTAGTCCCTACTCAGTGATACCTCAGCCAGGAATGATGGGTAATCAAGGGATGATAGGAAACCAAGGAA
ATTTAGGGAACAGTAGCACAGGAATGATTGGTAACAGTGCTTCTCGGCCTACTATGCCATCTGGAGAATG
GGCACCGCAGAGTTCGGCTGTGAGAGTCACCTGTGCTGCTACCACCAGTGCCATGAACCGGCCAGTCCAA
GGAGGTATGATTCGGAACCCAGCAGCCAGCATCCCCATGAGGCCCAGCAGCCAGCCTGGCCAAAGACAGA
CGCTTCAGTCTCAGGTCATGAATATAGGGCCATCTGAATTAGAGATGAACATGGGGGGACCTCAGTATAG
CCAACAACAAGCTCCTCCAAATCAGACTGCCCCATGGCCTGAAAGCATCCTGCCTATAGACCAGGCGTCT
TTTGCCAGCCAAAACAGGCAGCCATTTGGCAGTTCTCCAGATGACTTGCTATGTCCACATCCTGCAGCTG
AGTCTCCGAGTGATGAGGGAGCTCTCCTGGACCAGCTGTATCTGGCCTTGCGGAATTTTGATGGCCTGGA
GGAGATTGATAGAGCCTTAGGAATACCCGAACTGGTCAGCCAGAGCCAAGCAGTAGATCCAGAACAGTTC
TCAAGTCAGGATTCCAACATCATGCTGGAGCAGAAGGCGCCCGTTTTCCCACAGCAGTATGCATCTCAGG
CACAAATGGCCCAGGGTAGCTATTCTCCCATGCAAGATCCAAACTTTCACACCATGGGACAGCGGCCTAG
TTATGCCACACTCCGTATGCAGCCCAGACCGGGCCTCAGGCCCACGGGCCTAGTGCAGAACCAGCCAAAT
CAACTAAGACTTCAACTTCAGCATCGCCTCCAAGCACAGCAGAATCGCCAGCCACTTATGAATCAAATCA
GCAATGTTTCCAATGTGAACTTGACTCTGAGGCCTGGAGTACCAACACAGGCACCTATTAATGCACAGAT
GCTGGCCCAGAGACAGAGGGAAATCCTGAACCAGCATCTTCGACAGAGACAAATGCATCAGCAACAGCAA
GTTCAGCAACGAACTTTGATGATGAGAGGACAAGGGTTGAATATGACACCAAGCATGGTGGCTCCTAGTG
GTATGCCAGCAACTATGAGCAACCCTCGGATTCCCCAGGCAAATGCACAGCAGTTTCCATTTCCTCCAAA
CTACGGAATAAGTCAGCAACCTGATCCAGGCTTTACTGGGGCTACGACTCCCCAGAGCCCACTTATGTCA
CCCCGAATGGCACATACACAGAGTCCCATGATGCAACAGTCTCAGGCCAACCCAGCCTATCAGGCCCCCT
CCGACATAAATGGATGGGCGCAGGGGAACATGGGCGGAAACAGCATGTTTTCCCAGCAGTCCCCACCACA
CTTTGGGCAGCAAGCAAACACCAGCATGTACAGTAACAACATGAACATCAATGTGTCCATGGCGACCAAC
ACAGGTGGCATGAGCAGCATGAACCAGATGACAGGACAGATCAGCATGACCTCAGTGACCTCCGTGCCTA
CGTCAGGGCTGTCCTCCATGGGTCCCGAGCAGGTTAATGATCCTGCTCTGAGGGGAGGCAACCTGTTCCC
AAACCAGCTGCCTGGAATGGATATGATTAAGCAGGAGGGAGACACAACACGGAAATATTGCTAGTAATGA
ACTAGTCCGTAACTTGAAAGTATTTCGATTTCTTGGCTTTATATATCTTGTGGAAAGGACGACGGGAGCA
GGCATCGGTAATGAGG
