>Addgene plasmid #143451 | TFORF0915 | depositor partial sequence | sequence record 282492 | Barcode
CGGGAGCAGGCATCGGTAATGAGG
